>Addgene plasmid #79199 | pAB076i5 | depositor full sequence | sequence record 148320 | Full Sequence
TCAGATCCTTCCGTATTTAGCCAGTATGTTCTCTAGTGTGGTTCGTTGTTTTTGCGTGAGCCATGAGAAC
GAACCATTGAGATCATGCTTACTTTGCATGTCACTCAAAAATTTTGCCTCAAAACTGGTGAGCTGAATTT
TTGCAGTTAAAGCATCGTGTAGTGTTTTTCTTAGTCCGTTACGTAGGTAGGAATCTGATGTAATGGTTGT
TGGTATTTTGTCACCATTCATTTTTATCTGGTTGTTCTCAAGTTCGGTTACGAGATCCATTTGTCTATCT
AGTTCAACTTGGAAAATCAACGTATCAGTCGGGCGGCCTCGCTTATCAACCACCAATTTCATATTGCTGT
AAGTGTTTAAATCTTTACTTATTGGTTTCAAAACCCATTGGTTAAGCCTTTTAAACTCATGGTAGTTATT
TTCAAGCATTAACATGAACTTAAATTCATCAAGGCTAATCTCTATATTTGCCTTGTGAGTTTTCTTTTGT
GTTAGTTCTTTTAATAACCACTCATAAATCCTCATAGAGTATTTGTTTTCAAAAGACTTAACATGTTCCA
GATTATATTTTATGAATTTTTTTAACTGGAAAAGATAAGGCAATATCTCTTCACTAAAAACTAATTCTAA
TTTTTCGCTTGAGAACTTGGCATAGTTTGTCCACTGGAAAATCTCAAAGCCTTTAACCAAAGGATTCCTG
ATTTCCACAGTTCTCGTCATCAGCTCTCTGGTTGCTTTAGCTAATACACCATAAGCATTTTCCCTACTGA
TGTTCATCATCTGAGCGTATTGGTTATAAGTGAACGATACCGTCCGTTCTTTCCTTGTAGGGTTTTCAAT
CGTGGGGTTGAGTAGTGCCACACAGCATAAAATTAGCTTGGTTTCATGCTCCGTTAAGTCATAGCGACTA
ATCGCTAGTTCATTTGCTTTGAAAACAACTAATTCAGACATACATCTCAATTGGTCTAGGTAATTTTAAT
CACTATACCAATTGAGATGGGCTAGTCAATGATAATTACTAGTCCTTTTCCTTTGAGTTGTGGGTATCTG
TAAATTCTGCTAGACCTTTGCTGGAAAACTTGTAAATTCTGCTAGACCCTCTGTAAATTCCGCTAGACCT
TTGTGTGTTTTTTTTGTTTATATTCAAGTGGTTATAATTTATAGAATAAAGAAAGAATAAAAAAAGATAA
AAAGAATAGATCCCAGCCCTGTGTATAACTCACTACTTTAGTCAGTTCCGCAGTATTACAAAAGGATGTC
GCAAACGCTGTTTGCTCCTCTACAAAACAGACCTTAAAACCCTAAAGGCTTAAGTAGCACCCTCGCAAGC
TCGGGCAAATCGCTGAATATTCCTTTTGTCTCCGACCATCAGGCACCTGAGTCGCTGTCTTTTTCGTGAC
ATTCAGTTCGCTGCGCTCACGGCTCTGGCAGTGAATGGGGGTAAATGGCACTACAGGCGCCTTTTATGGA
TTCATGCAAGGAAACTACCCATAATACAAGAAAAGCCCGTCACGGGCTTCTCAGGGCGTTTTATGGCGGG
TCTGCTATGTGGTGCTATCTGACTTTTTGCTGTTCAGCAGTTCCTGCCCTCTGCTTTTCCAGTCTGACCA
CTTCGGCTTATCCCGTGACAGGTCATTCAGACTGGCTAATGCACCCAGTAAGGCAGCGGGCTCATCAACA
GGCTTACCGGTCGTACGGTCAAGAGGACATCCGGGCAAATGCAACGAAAGGCTCAGTCGAAAGACTGGGC
CTTTCGTTGCGCTGCGGAGACTTAGGGACCCTAACACAAGAAAAACTGTATTTGACAAACAAGATACATT
GTATGAAAATACAAGAAAGTTTGTTCATTAGGCACCCCGGGCTTTACTCGTAAAGCTTCCGGCGCGTATG
TTGTGTCGACCGACCTGCAGGTGCAGTAAGGAGGAAAAAAAAA
[85 nt withheld, positions 1934-2018]
C
[98 nt withheld, positions 2020-2117]
A
[92 nt withheld, positions 2119-2210]
TGGTTCT
[206 nt withheld, positions 2218-2423]
G
[176 nt withheld, positions 2425-2600]
CCAATCGTCTGACCTGCCTCAACCTCCTGTC
[82 nt withheld, positions 2632-2713]
GCTCTGAGGGA
[161 nt withheld, positions 2725-2885]
T
[41 nt withheld, positions 2887-2927]
T
[62 nt withheld, positions 2929-2990]
A
[35 nt withheld, positions 2992-3026]
CCTCCCTCAATCGGTTGAATGTCGCCCTTTTGTCTTTGGCGCTGGTAAACCTTACGAGTTCAGTATCGAC
TGCGATAAGATCAACCTGTTCCGC
[50 nt withheld, positions 3121-3170]
T
[37 nt withheld, positions 3172-3208]
GAAATTTGGAAACTTTTTGCTTACATACCAACCTCCCCAATTTTCCCAAACAGAGGTAATGAAACGTTTG
GTTAAATTAGGTCGCATCTCTGAGGAGTGTGGTTTTGATACCGTATGGTTACTGGAGCATCATTTCACGG
AGTTTGGTTTGCTTGGTAACCCTTATGTCGCTGCTGCATATTTACTTGGCGCGACTAAAAAATTGAATGT
AGGAACTGCCGCTATTGTTCTTCCCACAGCCCATCCAGTACGCCAACTTGAAGATGTGAATTTATTGGAT
CAAATGTCAAAAGGACGATTTCGGTTTGGTATTTGCCGAGGGCTTTACAACAAGGACTTTCGCGTATTCG
GCACAGATATGAATAACAGTCGCGCCTTAGCGGAATGCTGGTACGGGCTGATAAAGAATGGCATGACAGA
GGGATATATGGAAGCTGATAATGAACATATCAAGTTCCATAAGGTAAAAGTAAACCCCGCGGCGTATAGC
AGAGGTGGCGCACCGGTTTATGTGGTGGCTGAATCAGCTTCGACGACTGAGTGGGCTGCTCAATTTGGCC
TACCGATGATATTAAGTTGGATTATAAATACTAACGAAAAGAAAGCACAACTTGAGCTTTATAATGAAGT
GGCTCAAGAATATGGGCACGATATTCATAATATCGACCATTGCTTATCATATATAACATCTGTAGATCAT
GACTCAATTAAAGCGAAAGAGATTTGCCGGAAATTTCTGGGGCATTGGTATGATTCTTATGTGAATGCTA
CGACTATTTTTGATGATTCAGACCAAACAAGAGGTTATGATTTCAATAAAGGGCAGTGGCGTGACTTTGT
ATTAAAAGGACATAAAGATACTAATCGCCGTATTGATTACAGTTACGAAATCAATCCCGTGGGAACGCCG
CAGGAATGTATTGACATAATTCAAAAAGACATTGATGCTACAGGAATATCAAATATTTGTTGTGGATTTG
AAGCTAATGGAACAGTAGACGAAATTATTGCTTCCATGAAGCTCTTCCAGTCTGATGTCATGCCATTTCT
TAAAGAAAAACAACGTTCGCTATTATATTATGGCGGTGGCGGTAGCGGCGGTGGCGGTAGCGGCGGTGGC
GGTAGCGGCGGTGGCGGTAGCAAATTTGGATTGTTCTTCCTTAACTTCATCAATTCAACAACTGTTCAAG
AACAGAGTATAGTTCGCATGCAGGAAATAACGGAGTATGTTGATAAGTTGAATTTTGAACAGATTTTAGT
GTATGAAAATCATTTTTCAGATAATGGTGTTGTCGGCGCTCCTCTGACTGTTTCTGGTTTTCTGCTCGGT
TTAACAGAGAAAATTAAAATTGGTTCATTAAATCACATCATTACAACTCATCATCCTGTCCGCATAGCGG
AGGAAGCTTGCTTATTGGATCAGTTAAGTGAAGGGAGATTTATTTTAGGGTTTAGTGATTGCGAAAAAAA
AGATGAAATGCATTTTTTTAATCGCCCGGTTGAATATCAACAGCAACTATTTGAAGAGTGTTATGAAATC
ATTAACGATGCTTTAACAACAGGCTATTGTAATCCAGATAACGATTTTTATAGCTTCCCTAAAATATCTG
TAAATCCCCATGCTTATACGCCAGGCGGACCTCGGAAATATGTAACAGCAACCAGTCATCATATTGTTGA
GTGGGCGGCCAAAAAAGGTATTCCTCTCATCTTTAAGTGGGATGATTCTAATGATGTTAGATATGAATAT
GCTGAAAGATATAAAGCCGTTGCGGATAAATATGACGTTGACCTATCAGAGATAGACCATCAGTTAATGA
TATTAGTTAACTATAACGAAGATAGTAATAAAGCTAAACAAGAGACGCGTGCATTTATTAGTGATTATGT
TCTTGAAATGCACCCTAATGAAAATTTCGAAAATAAACTTGAAGAAATAATTGCAGAAAACGCTGTCGGA
AATTATACGGAGTGTATAACTGCGGCTAAGTTGGCAATTGAAAAGTGTGGTGCGAAAAGTGTATTGCTGT
CCTTTGAACCAATGAATGATTTGATGAGCCAAAAAAATGTAATCAATATTGTTGATGATAATATTAAGAA
GTACCACACGGAATATACCTAAACGGAGCCAATGTACGCAAAAAACCCCGCTTCAGCGGGGTTTTTTCGC
CAAAAAAAACCCCGCCCTGTCAGGGGCGGGGTTTTTTTTTAGGGCCCTACTGACTGTTAGCGTTTCGGCG
CCGGATAATGCAGCGTGGTGATCAGACCATCCGCAACCGTGCTATGGTGATGCACCAGTTCTGCCAGGGT
ATTGAAGCGAGATTCACTAGAAACGTACAGTTTGCCATCGCTGGCGGTGTTGATACGGTAGTGATACACG
CGACCTTCATAACGCAGAGAAATGCTGCGCTGGCCCGGGCTACTTTCACTTTCACGAACCAGAAAAGAAC
CATTAATGCCAGAGCTCAGCAGGTATTCGGCCGCGTTACGGCTCACAGGGCCATGATACCAGCTGTGTTT
TTCCAGACTCTTGTCATCGTCGTCCTTGTAGTCTACGAATTTTACCCTCGCTTCCACGACAACACCGATA
ATCTTGCAGTTTCCGTTGATAGGAGTCATAGGCCATGAAGGATTCAGGCCTTTCAGGTACTTCTGACCGC
CATCTATGACCAGTTTCTTGAATGTTGCTTCGTTCGCGTCAGTCAGTTTGGCTACAACAAGGCTTCCATT
CACTGGCTCCCGTCCAGTATCTACTAACACCATATGACCTTCAGGGATGCTTTGACCTACAGGTGAGGTC
ATGGAATCACCTTCAACCTTCAGCCAGAATCCATTGCCTAATAAGTTAACGTCACTGTCATACCATTCAT
CAATGTCCTTGATATCGTAGGGTTCACAAGCTTCACACCACGAACGAGCTCTAACCATGCTAATCAATGG
ATATTTCCCTTTGGGCTCAACGTGCCCAACAAATCTAACATTCGAATCAGAGGTGCCATTGAGCAGCCAG
TCAACACTTACGCCAAGAGCTGACGCAAGTTCTGGTAAAAAGCGTGGTCGCTTAGTTTTACCGTTTTCGA
GCTGCTCTATAGACTGCTGGGTAGTCCCCACCTTTTGAGCAAGTTCAGCCTGGTTAAGTCCAAGCTGAAT
TCTTTTGCTTTTTACCCTGCTGCTGATACTCATTTTTTTTTCCTCCTTACTCTAGTAAAAGTTAAACAAA
ATTATTTGTAGAGGGAAACCGTTGTGGTCTCCCTGAATATAGATACCGAGCCTTATGCATGCCCGTAAAG
TTATCCAGCAACCACTCATAGACCTAGGGCAGCAGATAGGGACGACGTGGTGTTAGCTGTGCTCTAGAAT
CCTCAGCGAGTTTGTAGAAACGCAAAAAGGCCATCCGTCAGGATGGCCTTCTGCTTAATTTGATGCCTGG
CAGTTTATGGCGGGCGTCCTGCCCGCCACCCTCCGGGCCGTTGCTTCGCAACGTTCAAATCCGCTCCCGG
CGGATTTGTCCTACTCAGGAGAGCGTTCACCGACAAACAACAGATAAAACGAAAGGCCCAGTCTTTCGAC
TGAGCCTTTCGTTTTATTTGATGCCTGGCAGTTCCCTACTCTCGCATGGGGAGACCCCACACTACCATCG
GCGCTACGGCGTTTCACTTCTGAGTTCGGCATGGGGTCAGGTGGGACCACCGCGCTACTGCCGCCAGGCA
AATTCTGTTTTATCAGACCGCTTCTGCGTTCTGATTTAATCTGTATCAGGCTGAAAATCTTCTCTCATCC
GCCAAAACAGCCATGCCCATGGCGTTTACCAATGCTTAATCAGTGAGGCACCTATCTCAGCGATCTGTCT
ATTTCGTTCATCCATAGTTGCCTGACTCCCCGTCGTGTAGATAACTACGATACGGGAGGGCTTACCATCT
GGCCCCAGTGCTGCAATGATACCGCGAGACCCACGCTCACCGGCTCCAGATTTATCAGCAATAAACCAGC
CAGCCGGAAGGGCCGAGCGCAGAAGTGGTCCTGCAACTTTATCCGCCTCCATCCAGTCTATTAATTGTTG
CCGGGAAGCTAGAGTAAGTAGTTCGCCAGTTAATAGTTTGCGCAACGTTGTTGCCATTGCTACAGGCATC
GTGGTGTCACGCTCGTCGTTTGGTATGGCTTCATTCAGCTCCGGTTCCCAACGATCAAGGCGAGTTACAT
GATCCCCCATGTTGTGCAAAAAAGCGGTTAGCTCCTTCGGTCCTCCGATCGTTGTCAGAAGTAAGTTGGC
CGCAGTGTTATCACTCATGGTTATGGCAGCACTGCATAATTCTCTTACTGTCATGCCATCCGTAAGATGC
TTTTCTGTGACTGGTGAGTACTCAACCAAGTCATTCTGAGAATAGTGTATGCGGCGACCGAGTTGCTCTT
GCCCGGCGTCAATACGGGATAATACCGCGCCACATAGCAGAACTTTAAAAGTGCTCATCATTGGAAAACG
TTCTTCGGGGCGAAAACTCTCAAGGATCTTACCGCTGTTGAGATCCAGTTCGATGTAACCCACTCGTGCA
CCCAACTGATCTTCAGCATCTTTTACTTTCACCAGCGTTTCTGGGTGAGCAAAAACAGGAAGGCAAAATG
CCGCAAAAAAGGGAATAAGGGCGACACGGAAATGTTGAATACTCATACTCTTCCTTTTTCAATATTATTG
AAGCATTTATCAGGGTTATTGTCTCATGAGCGGATACATATTTGAATGTATTTAGAAAAATAAACAAATA
GGGGTTCCGCGCACATTTCCCCGAAAAGTGCCACCTGACGTCTAAGAAACCATTATTATCATGACATTAA
CCTATAAAAATAGGCGTATCACGAGGCCCTTAGGCCAAATAGGCCGT
Features (pLannotate 1.2.2; 14 found; start..end, strand, type, name):
      1..951     -  CDS            Rep101: RepA protein needed for replication with the pSC101 origin; rep101
    999..1221    -  rep_origin     pSC101 ori: low-copy replication origin that requires the Rep101 protein
   1723..1758    -  terminator     rrnB T1 terminator (fragment): Escherichia coli rrnB; transcription terminator T1 from the E. coli rrnB gene
   1934..3207    +  CDS            M13 gene III (fragment) (sequence partly withheld): pIII; III; minor coat protein
   3207..4286    +  CDS            luxA (sequence partly withheld): LUXA1_PHOLU - Experimental evidence at protein level: Swiss-Prot protein existence level 1. Light-emitting reaction in luminous bacteria. From Photorhabdus luminescens (Xenorhabdus luminescens).
   4350..5330    +  CDS            LuxB: LuxB luciferase subunit; luxB; from the Photorhabdus luminescens bioluminescence operon
   5438..5737    -  CDS            ABL (fragment): ABL_FSVHY - Experimental evidence at transcript level: Swiss-Prot protein existence level 2. From Feline sarcoma virus (strain Hardy-Zuckerman 2).
   5738..5758    -  CDS            FLAG (fragment): FLAG® epitope tag, followed by an enterokinase cleavage site
   5774..6376    -  CDS            C2 (fragment): RPC2_BPP22 - Experimental evidence at protein level: Swiss-Prot protein existence level 1. This protein allows the phage to reside inactively in the chromosome of its host bacterium. This lysogenic state is maintained by binding of regulatory protein C2 to the OR and OL operators, preventing transcription of proteins necessary for lytic development. From Salmonella phage P22 (Bacteriophage P22).
   6593..6620    -  terminator     rrnB T2 terminator: transcription terminator T2 from the E. coli rrnB gene
   6712..6798    -  terminator     rrnB T1 terminator: Escherichia coli rrnB; transcription terminator T1 from the E. coli rrnB gene
   6800..6915    -  ncRNA          5S rRNA: Accession: RF00001 - 5S ribosomal RNA
   7014..7874    -  CDS            AmpR: β-lactamase; bla; confers resistance to ampicillin, carbenicillin, and related antibiotics
   7875..7979    -  promoter       AmpR promoter: bla
