[The description below was written by a language model from this plasmid's Addgene catalogue record and pLannotate feature annotations shown in this document.]
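Description:
pAB076i5 is a low-copy bacterial expression plasmid built on a pSC101 backbone. It is maintained in E. coli through the pSC101 origin together with its required Rep101 (RepA) replication protein, and is selected with ampicillin via a β-lactamase gene driven by its own promoter. The full sequence record is about 8.1 kb. It was deposited as a tool for directed evolution of protein–protein interactions, in connection with work on continuous evolution of Bacillus thuringiensis toxins.

The plasmid carries two expression units. The first is a modified lacZ promoter (PlacZ-opt) bearing the operator sites OR1, OR2 and OR3. It drives M13 gene III, encoding the minor coat protein pIII needed for phage infectivity, followed by the luxA and luxB bacterial luciferase subunits. Promoter output is therefore coupled both to production of infectious phage and to a luminescence readout. The second unit lies on the opposite strand and uses the constitutive Ppro1 promoter to express a fusion of the phage 434 cI repressor DNA-binding protein to the SH2 domain of ABL1. The automated annotation labels these segments by homology as a P22 C2 repressor fragment and a viral ABL fragment, joined by a short FLAG-like linker segment, but the catalogue names are the more reliable identification. rrnB terminators insulate the cassettes.

This layout is consistent with a bacterial two-hybrid accessory plasmid. The operator-bound 434cI-SH2 bait would activate gIII and luxAB transcription when a partner protein that binds the SH2 domain recruits RNA polymerase. That partner is not encoded on this plasmid, and the record does not describe it.
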