Addgene plasmid #79199: pAB076i5
Purpose: Directed Evolution of Protein-Protein Interactions
Depositing lab: David Liu. Depositing organization: Harvard University. Publication: Continuous evolution of Bacillus thuringiensis toxins overcomes insect resistance. Badran AH, Guzov VM, Huai Q, Kemp MM, Vishwanath P, Kain W, Nance AM, Evdokimov A, Moshiri F, Turner KH, Wang P, Malvar T, Liu DR. Nature. 2016 May 5;533(7601):58-63. doi: 10.1038/nature17938. Epub 2016 Apr 27. PubMed 27120167.
Backbone
  Vector backbone: SC101
  Backbone manufacturer: David Liu Lab
  Backbone size w/o insert (bp): 2992
  Vector type: Bacterial Expression
Growth in bacteria
  Bacterial resistance: Ampicillin, 100 μg/mL
  Growth temperature: 37°C
  Growth strain: NEB Turbo
  Copy number: Low Copy
Gene/Insert
  Gene/Insert name: PlacZ-opt (OR1+2+3) gIII, luxAB; Ppro1 434cI-SH2ABL1
  Species: Synthetic
  Promoter: PlacZ-opt (OR1+2+3); Ppro1
  Cloning method: Ligation Independent Cloning
  Sequencing primers: 5′ n/a; 3′ n/a
Terms and licenses: Academic/Nonprofit Terms; Industry Terms: Not Available to Industry
How to cite: pAB076i5 was a gift from David Liu (Addgene plasmid # 79199 ; http://n2t.net/addgene:79199 ; RRID:Addgene_79199)
