>Addgene plasmid #79199 | pAB076i5 | addgene partial sequence | sequence record 151092 | pCL52_2-F 5'-GCTTCTCAGGGCGTTTTATG-3'
GCCCTCTGCTTTTCCAGTCTGACCACTTCGGCTTATCCCGTGACAGGTCATTCAGACTGGCTAATGCACC
CAGTAAGGCAGCGGGCTCATCAACAGGCTTACCGGTCGTACGGTCAAGAGGACATCCGGGCAAATGCAAC
GAAAGGCTCAGTCGAAAGACTGGGCCTTTCGTTGCGCTGCGGAGACTTAGGGACCCTAACACAAGAAAAA
CTGTATTTGACAAACAAGATACATTGTATGAAAATACAAGAAAGTTTGTTCATTAGGCACCCCGGGCTTT
ACTCGTAAAGCTTCCGGCGCGTATGTTGTGTCGACCGACCTGCAGGTGCAGTAAGGAGGAAAAAAAAA
[85 nt withheld, positions 349-433]
C
[98 nt withheld, positions 435-532]
A
[92 nt withheld, positions 534-625]
TGGTTCT
[82 nt withheld, positions 633-714]
