>Addgene plasmid #79199 | pAB076i5 | addgene partial sequence | sequence record 151093 | Amp-F 5'-AAGCCCTCCCGTATCGTAGT-3'
GATAGGTGCCTCACTGATTAAGCATTGGTAAACGCCATGGGCATGGCTGTTTTGGCGGATGAGAGAAGAT
TTTCAGCCTGATACAGATTAAATCAGAACGCAGAAGCGGTCTGATAAAACAGAATTTGCCTGGCGGCAGT
AGCGCGGTGGTCCCACCTGACCCCATGCCGAACTCAGAAGTGAAACGCCGTAGCGCCGATGGTAGTGTGG
GGTCTCCCCATGCGAGAGTAGGGAACTGCCAGGCATCAAATAAAACGAAAGGCTCAGTCGAAAGACTGGG
CCTTTCGTTTTATCTGTTGTTTGTCGGTGAACGCTCTCCTGAGTAGGACAAATCCGCCGGGAGCGGATTT
GAACGTTGCGAAGCAACGGCCCGGAGGGTGGCGGGCAGGACGCCC
