>Addgene plasmid #79199 | pAB076i5 | addgene partial sequence | sequence record 152481 | LuxB-F 5'-gtcctttgaaccaatgaatg-3'
ATCAATATTGTTGATGATAATATTAAGAAGTACCACACGGAATATACCTAAACGGAGCCAATGTACGCAA
AAAACCCCGCTTCAGCGGGGTTTTTTCGCCAAAAAAAACCCCGCCCTGTCAGGGGCGGGGTTTTTTTTTA
GGGCCCTACTGACTGTTAGCGTTTCGGCGCCGGATAATGCAGCGTGGTGATCAGACCATCCGCAACCGTG
CTATGGTGATGCACCAGTTCTGCCAGGGTATTGAAGCGAGATTCACTAGAAACGTACAGTTTGCCATCGC
TGGCGGTGTTGATACGGTAGTGATACACGCGACCTTCATAACGCAGAGAAATGCTGCGCTGGCCCGGGCT
ACTTTCACTTTCACGAACCAGAAAAGAACCATTAATGCCAGAGCTCAGCAGGTATTCGGCCGCGTTACGG
CTCACAGGGCCATGATACCAGCTGTGTTTTTCCAGACTCTTGTCATCGTCGTCCTTGTAGTCTACGAATT
TTACCCTCGCTTCCACGACAACACCGATAATCTTGCAGTTTCCGTTGATAGGAGTCATAGGCCATGAAGG
ATTCAGGCCTTTCAGGTACTTCTGACCGCCATCTATGACCAGTTTCTTGAATGTTGCTTCGTTCGCGTCA
GTCAGTTTGGCTACAACAAGGCTTCCATTCACTGGCTCCCGTCCAGTATCTACTAACACCATATGACCTT
CAGGGATGCTTTGACCTACAGGTGAGGTCATGGAATCACCTTCAACCTTCAGCCAGAATCCATTG
